Addgene plasmid #204559: pGEX6p-1-UFBP1 M1
Purpose: Expresses GST-tagged UFBP1 M1 in E.coli
Depositing lab: Masaaki Komatsu. Depositing organization: Juntendo University. Publication: The UFM1 system regulates ER-phagy through the ufmylation of CYB5R3. Ishimura R, El-Gowily AH, Noshiro D, Komatsu-Hirota S, Ono Y, Shindo M, Hatta T, Abe M, Uemura T, Lee-Okada HC, Mohamed TM, Yokomizo T, Ueno T, Sakimura K, Natsume T, Sorimachi H, Inada T, Waguri S, Noda NN, Komatsu M. Nat Commun. 2022 Dec 21;13(1):7857. doi: 10.1038/s41467-022-35501-0. PubMed 36543799.
Backbone
  Vector backbone: pGEX6p-1
  Vector type: Bacterial Expression
Growth in bacteria
  Bacterial resistance: Ampicillin, 100 μg/mL
  Growth temperature: 37°C
  Growth strain: DH5alpha
  Copy number: High Copy
Gene/Insert
  Gene/Insert name: UFBP1
  Species: H. sapiens (human)
  Mutation: 28-314aa
  Entrez Gene: DDRGK1 (a.k.a. C20orf116, SEMDSH, UFBP1, dJ1187M17.3)
  Cloning method: Restriction Enzyme; 5′ cloning site Unknown (unknown if destroyed); 3′ cloning site Unknown (unknown if destroyed)
Terms and licenses: Academic/Nonprofit Terms; Industry Terms: Not Available to Industry
How to cite: pGEX6p-1-UFBP1 M1 was a gift from Masaaki Komatsu (Addgene plasmid # 204559 ; http://n2t.net/addgene:204559 ; RRID:Addgene_204559)
