[The description below was written by a language model from this plasmid's Addgene catalogue record and pLannotate feature annotations shown in this document.]
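Description:
pGEX6p-1-UFBP1 M1 is a bacterial expression plasmid built on the pGEX6p-1 backbone for producing a GST-tagged fragment of human UFBP1 (the product of the DDRGK1 gene, also known as C20orf116) in E. coli. The 5,842-nt sequence carries a high-copy ColE1/pMB1-type origin of replication and a β-lactamase (AmpR) gene with its own promoter, so the plasmid is maintained under ampicillin selection. Short remnants of rop, bom and an E. coli yciV fragment, along with a lac promoter/lacZα segment downstream of lacI, are backbone carry-over typical of this vector family and do not contribute to the payload.

The expression cassette consists of the strong hybrid tac promoter followed by a lac operator, driving an open reading frame that begins with Schistosoma japonicum glutathione S-transferase and continues, after a short linker, into the DDRGK1 coding fragment. The catalogue lists the insert as residues 28–314, which agrees with the 861-nt annotated DDRGK1 fragment. The record does not explain what "M1" denotes beyond this, and the cloning sites are recorded as unknown. A plasmid-borne lacI gene supplies lac repressor to keep the tac promoter off until induction with IPTG. The GST moiety allows affinity capture of the fusion on glutathione resin. pGEX-6P vectors normally place a protease cleavage site between GST and the insert, although no such site is annotated in the feature table. The construct is intended for recombinant production of GST-UFBP1, and it was deposited in connection with work on the UFM1 conjugation system and its role in ER-phagy.
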