Features (pLannotate 1.2.2; 17 found; start..end, strand, type, name):
      5..121     -  CDS            yciV (fragment): RNAAM_ECOLI - Also known as trpH From Escherichia coli (strain K12).
    197..225     +  promoter       tac promoter: strong E. coli promoter; hybrid between the trp and lac UV5 promoters
    233..249     +  protein_bind   lac operator: The lac repressor binds to the lac operator to inhibit transcription in E. coli. This inhibition can be relieved by adding lactose or isopropyl-β-D-thiogalactopyranoside (IPTG). lac repressor encoded by lacI
    272..925     +  CDS            GST26_SCHJA: Experimental evidence at protein level: Swiss-Prot protein existence level 1. GST isoenzymes appear to play a central role in the parasite detoxification system. Other functions are also suspected including a role in increasing the solubility of haematin in the parasite gut. From Schistosoma japonicum (Blood fluke).
    962..1822    +  CDS            DDRGK1 (fragment): DDRGK_HUMAN - Also known as C20orf116 From Homo sapiens (Human).
   1873..1912    +  CDS            rop (fragment): Rop protein, which maintains plasmids at low copy number; rop
   2014..2054    +  misc_feature   bom (fragment): basis of mobility region from pBR322
   2159..2263    +  promoter       AmpR promoter: bla
   2264..3124    +  CDS            AmpR: β-lactamase; bla; confers resistance to ampicillin, carbenicillin, and related antibiotics
   3295..3883    +  rep_origin     ori: high-copy-number ColE1/pMB1/pBR322/pUC origin of replication
   4069..4120    -  misc_feature   bom (fragment): basis of mobility region from pBR322
   4127..4204    +  promoter       lacI promoter: lacI
   4205..5287    +  CDS            lacI: lac repressor; lacI; The lac repressor binds to the lac operator to inhibit transcription in E. coli. This inhibition can be relieved by adding lactose or isopropyl-β-D-thiogalactopyranoside (IPTG).
   5300..5321    +  protein_bind   CAP binding site: CAP binding activates transcription in the presence of cAMP. E. coli catabolite activator protein
   5336..5366    +  promoter       lac promoter: promoter for the E. coli lac operon
   5374..5390    +  protein_bind   lac operator: The lac repressor binds to the lac operator to inhibit transcription in E. coli. This inhibition can be relieved by adding lactose or isopropyl-β-D-thiogalactopyranoside (IPTG). lac repressor encoded by lacI
   5410..5583    +  CDS            lacZα: LacZα fragment of β-galactosidase; lacZ fragment
>Addgene plasmid #204559 | pGEX6p-1-UFBP1 M1 | addgene full sequence | sequence record 403797 | Addgene NGS Result
ATGGCGTTGGAATTAGCTTATCGACTGCACGGTGCACCAATGCTTCTGGCGTCAGGCAGCCATCGGAAGC
TGTGGTATGGCTGTGCAGGTCGTAAATCACTGCATAATTCGTGTCGCTCAAGGCGCACTCCCGTTCTGGA
TAATGTTTTTTGCGCCGACATCATAACGGTTCTGGCAAATATTCTGAAATGAGCTGTTGACAATTAATCA
TCGGCTCGTATAATGTGTGGAATTGTGAGCGGATAACAATTTCACACAGGAAACAGTATTCATGTCCCCT
ATACTAGGTTATTGGAAAATTAAGGGCCTTGTGCAACCCACTCGACTTCTTTTGGAATATCTTGAAGAAA
AATATGAAGAGCATTTGTATGAGCGCGATGAAGGTGATAAATGGCGAAACAAAAAGTTTGAATTGGGTTT
GGAGTTTCCCAATCTTCCTTATTATATTGATGGTGATGTTAAATTAACACAGTCTATGGCCATCATACGT
TATATAGCTGACAAGCACAACATGTTGGGTGGTTGTCCAAAAGAGCGTGCAGAGATTTCAATGCTTGAAG
GAGCGGTTTTGGATATTAGATACGGTGTTTCGAGAATTGCATATAGTAAAGACTTTGAAACTCTCAAAGT
TGATTTTCTTAGCAAGCTACCTGAAATGCTGAAAATGTTCGAAGATCGTTTATGTCATAAAACATATTTA
AATGGTGATCATGTAACCCATCCTGACTTCATGTTGTATGACGCTCTTGATGTTGTTTTATACATGGACC
CAATGTGCCTGGATGCGTTCCCAAAATTAGTTTGTTTTAAAAAACGTATTGAAGCTATCCCACAAATTGA
TAAGTACTTGAAATCCAGCAAGTATATAGCATGGCCTTTGCAGGGCTGGCAAGCCACGTTTGGTGGTGGC
GACCATCCTCCAAAATCGGATCTGGAAGTTCTGTTCCAGGGGCCCCTGGGATCCGCATCAGCCGGCCAAG
AGCCACTGCACAATGAGGAGCTGGCAGGAGCAGGCCGGGTGGCCCAGCCTGGGCCCCTGGAGCCTGAGGA
GCCGAGAGCTGGAGGCAGGCCTCGGCGCCGGAGGGACCTGGGCAGCCGCCTACAGGCCCAGCGTCGAGCC
CAGCGGGTGGCCTGGGCAGAAGCAGATGAGAACGAGGAGGAAGCTGTCATCCTAGCCCAGGAGGAGGAAG
GTGTCGAGAAGCCAGCGGAAACTCACCTGTCGGGGAAAATTGGAGCTAAGAAACTGCGGAAGCTGGAGGA
GAAACAAGCGCGAAAGGCCCAGCGTGAGGCAGAGGAGGCTGAACGTGAGGAGCGGAAACGACTCGAGTCC
CAGCGCGAAGCTGAGTGGAAGAAGGAGGAGGAGCGGCTTCGCCTGGAGGAGGAGCAGAAGGAGGAGGAGG
AGAGGAAGGCCCGCGAGGAGCAGGCCCAGCGGGAGCATGAGGAGTACCTGAAACTGAAGGAGGCCTTTGT
GGTGGAGGAGGAAGGCGTAGGAGAGACCATGACTGAGGAACAGTCCCAGAGCTTCCTGACAGAGTTCATC
AACTACATCAAGCAGTCCAAGGTTGTGCTCTTGGAAGACCTGGCTTCCCAGGTGGGCCTACGCACTCAGG
ACACCATAAATCGCATCCAGGACCTGCTGGCTGAGGGGACTATAACAGGTGTGATTGACGACCGGGGCAA
GTTCATCTACATAACCCCAGAGGAACTGGCCGCCGTGGCCAACTTCATCCGACAGCGGGGCCGGGTGTCC
ATCGCCGAGCTTGCCCAAGCCAGCAACTCCCTCATCGCCTGGGGCCGGGAGTCCCCTGCCCAAGCCCCAG
CCTGAGAATTCCCGGGTCGACTCGAGCGGCCGCATCGTGACTGACTGACGATCTGCCTCGCGCGTTTCGG
TGATGACGGTGAAAACCTCTGACACATGCAGCTCCCGGAGACGGTCACAGCTTGTCTGTAAGCGGATGCC
GGGAGCAGACAAGCCCGTCAGGGCGCGTCAGCGGGTGTTGGCGGGTGTCGGGGCGCAGCCATGACCCAGT
CACGTAGCGATAGCGGAGTGTATAATTCTTGAAGACGAAAGGGCCTCGTGATACGCCTATTTTTATAGGT
TAATGTCATGATAATAATGGTTTCTTAGACGTCAGGTGGCACTTTTCGGGGAAATGTGCGCGGAACCCCT
ATTTGTTTATTTTTCTAAATACATTCAAATATGTATCCGCTCATGAGACAATAACCCTGATAAATGCTTC
AATAATATTGAAAAAGGAAGAGTATGAGTATTCAACATTTCCGTGTCGCCCTTATTCCCTTTTTTGCGGC
ATTTTGCCTTCCTGTTTTTGCTCACCCAGAAACGCTGGTGAAAGTAAAAGATGCTGAAGATCAGTTGGGT
GCACGAGTGGGTTACATCGAACTGGATCTCAACAGCGGTAAGATCCTTGAGAGTTTTCGCCCCGAAGAAC
GTTTTCCAATGATGAGCACTTTTAAAGTTCTGCTATGTGGCGCGGTATTATCCCGTGTTGACGCCGGGCA
AGAGCAACTCGGTCGCCGCATACACTATTCTCAGAATGACTTGGTTGAGTACTCACCAGTCACAGAAAAG
CATCTTACGGATGGCATGACAGTAAGAGAATTATGCAGTGCTGCCATAACCATGAGTGATAACACTGCGG
CCAACTTACTTCTGACAACGATCGGAGGACCGAAGGAGCTAACCGCTTTTTTGCACAACATGGGGGATCA
TGTAACTCGCCTTGATCGTTGGGAACCGGAGCTGAATGAAGCCATACCAAACGACGAGCGTGACACCACG
ATGCCTGCAGCAATGGCAACAACGTTGCGCAAACTATTAACTGGCGAACTACTTACTCTAGCTTCCCGGC
AACAATTAATAGACTGGATGGAGGCGGATAAAGTTGCAGGACCACTTCTGCGCTCGGCCCTTCCGGCTGG
CTGGTTTATTGCTGATAAATCTGGAGCCGGTGAGCGTGGGTCTCGCGGTATCATTGCAGCACTGGGGCCA
GATGGTAAGCCCTCCCGTATCGTAGTTATCTACACGACGGGGAGTCAGGCAACTATGGATGAACGAAATA
GACAGATCGCTGAGATAGGTGCCTCACTGATTAAGCATTGGTAACTGTCAGACCAAGTTTACTCATATAT
ACTTTAGATTGATTTAAAACTTCATTTTTAATTTAAAAGGATCTAGGTGAAGATCCTTTTTGATAATCTC
ATGACCAAAATCCCTTAACGTGAGTTTTCGTTCCACTGAGCGTCAGACCCCGTAGAAAAGATCAAAGGAT
CTTCTTGAGATCCTTTTTTTCTGCGCGTAATCTGCTGCTTGCAAACAAAAAAACCACCGCTACCAGCGGT
GGTTTGTTTGCCGGATCAAGAGCTACCAACTCTTTTTCCGAAGGTAACTGGCTTCAGCAGAGCGCAGATA
CCAAATACTGTCCTTCTAGTGTAGCCGTAGTTAGGCCACCACTTCAAGAACTCTGTAGCACCGCCTACAT
ACCTCGCTCTGCTAATCCTGTTACCAGTGGCTGCTGCCAGTGGCGATAAGTCGTGTCTTACCGGGTTGGA
CTCAAGACGATAGTTACCGGATAAGGCGCAGCGGTCGGGCTGAACGGGGGGTTCGTGCACACAGCCCAGC
TTGGAGCGAACGACCTACACCGAACTGAGATACCTACAGCGTGAGCTATGAGAAAGCGCCACGCTTCCCG
AAGGGAGAAAGGCGGACAGGTATCCGGTAAGCGGCAGGGTCGGAACAGGAGAGCGCACGAGGGAGCTTCC
AGGGGGAAACGCCTGGTATCTTTATAGTCCTGTCGGGTTTCGCCACCTCTGACTTGAGCGTCGATTTTTG
TGATGCTCGTCAGGGGGGCGGAGCCTATGGAAAAACGCCAGCAACGCGGCCTTTTTACGGTTCCTGGCCT
TTTGCTGGCCTTTTGCTCACATGTTCTTTCCTGCGTTATCCCCTGATTCTGTGGATAACCGTATTACCGC
CTTTGAGTGAGCTGATACCGCTCGCCGCAGCCGAACGACCGAGCGCAGCGAGTCAGTGAGCGAGGAAGCG
GAAGAGCGCCTGATGCGGTATTTTCTCCTTACGCATCTGTGCGGTATTTCACACCGCATAAATTCCGACA
CCATCGAATGGCGCAAAACCTTTCGCGGTATGGCATGATAGCGCCCGGAAGAGAGTCAATTCAGGGTGGT
GAATGTGAAACCAGTAACGTTATACGATGTCGCAGAGTATGCCGGTGTCTCTTATCAGACCGTTTCCCGC
GTGGTGAACCAGGCCAGCCACGTTTCTGCGAAAACGCGGGAAAAAGTGGAAGCGGCGATGGCGGAGCTGA
ATTACATTCCCAACCGCGTGGCACAACAACTGGCGGGCAAACAGTCGTTGCTGATTGGCGTTGCCACCTC
CAGTCTGGCCCTGCACGCGCCGTCGCAAATTGTCGCGGCGATTAAATCTCGCGCCGATCAACTGGGTGCC
AGCGTGGTGGTGTCGATGGTAGAACGAAGCGGCGTCGAAGCCTGTAAAGCGGCGGTGCACAATCTTCTCG
CGCAACGCGTCAGTGGGCTGATCATTAACTATCCGCTGGATGACCAGGATGCCATTGCTGTGGAAGCTGC
CTGCACTAATGTTCCGGCGTTATTTCTTGATGTCTCTGACCAGACACCCATCAACAGTATTATTTTCTCC
CATGAAGACGGTACGCGACTGGGCGTGGAGCATCTGGTCGCATTGGGTCACCAGCAAATCGCGCTGTTAG
CGGGCCCATTAAGTTCTGTCTCGGCGCGTCTGCGTCTGGCTGGCTGGCATAAATATCTCACTCGCAATCA
AATTCAGCCGATAGCGGAACGGGAAGGCGACTGGAGTGCCATGTCCGGTTTTCAACAAACCATGCAAATG
CTGAATGAGGGCATCGTTCCCACTGCGATGCTGGTTGCCAACGATCAGATGGCGCTGGGCGCAATGCGCG
CCATTACCGAGTCCGGGCTGCGCGTTGGTGCGGATATCTCGGTAGTGGGATACGACGATACCGAAGACAG
CTCATGTTATATCCCGCCGTTAACCACCATCAAACAGGATTTTCGCCTGCTGGGGCAAACCAGCGTGGAC
CGCTTGCTGCAACTCTCTCAGGGCCAGGCGGTGAAGGGCAATCAGCTGTTGCCCGTCTCACTGGTGAAAA
GAAAAACCACGCTAGCGCCCAATACGCAAACCGCCTCTCCCCGCGCGTTGGCCGATTCATTAATGCAGCT
GGCACGACAGGTTTCCCGACTGGAAAGCGGGCAGTGAGCGCAACGCAATTAATGTAAGTTAGCTCACTCA
TTAGGCACCCCAGGCTTTACACTTTATGCTTCCGGCTCGTATGTTGTGTGGAATTGTGAGCGGATAACAA
TTTCACACAGGAAACAGCTATGACCATGATTACGGATTCACTGGCCGTCGTTTTACAACGTCGTGACTGG
GAAAACCCTGGCGTTACCCAACTTAATCGCCTTGCAGCACATCCCCCTTTCGCCAGCTGGCGTAATAGCG
AAGAGGCCCGCACCGATCGCCCTTCCCAACAGTTGCGCAGCCTGAATGGCGAATGGCGCTTTGCCTGGTT
TCCGGCACCAGAAGCGGTGCCGGAAAGCTGGCTGGAGTGCGATCTTCCTGAGGCCGATACTGTCGTCGTC
CCCTCAAACTGGCAGATGCACGGTTACGATGCGCCCATCTACACCAACGTGACCTATCCCATTACGGTCA
ATCCGCCGTTTGTTCCCACGGAGAATCCGACGGGTTGTTACTCGCTCACATTTAATGTTGATGAAAGCTG
GCTACAGGAAGGCCAGACGCGAATTATTTTTG
